Addgene plasmid #178122: TREM2_Halo_N_allele
Purpose: Donor vector for endogenous tagging of human TREM2 at the N-terminus with halotag
Depositing lab: iPSC Neurodegenerative Disease Initiative (iNDI) & Michael Ward.
Backbone
  Vector backbone: pUC57-BsaI-Free
  Vector type: Donor vector
Growth in bacteria
  Bacterial resistance: Ampicillin, 100 μg/mL
  Growth temperature: 37°C
  Growth strain: DH5alpha
  Copy number: High Copy
Gene/Insert
  Gene/Insert name: Halotag (alt name: TREM2)
  Species: H. sapiens (human)
  Entrez Gene: TREM2 (a.k.a. AD17, PLOSL2, TREM-2, Trem2a, Trem2b, Trem2c)
  Cloning method: Unknown
Terms and licenses: Academic/Nonprofit Terms; Industry Terms: Not Available to Industry
How to cite: TREM2_Halo_N_allele was a gift from iPSC Neurodegenerative Disease Initiative (iNDI) & Michael Ward (Addgene plasmid # 178122 ; http://n2t.net/addgene:178122 ; RRID:Addgene_178122)
