[The description below was written by a language model from this plasmid's Addgene catalogue record and pLannotate feature annotations shown in this document.]
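Description:
TREM2_Halo_N_allele is a homology-directed repair donor plasmid built on the pUC57-BsaI-Free cloning backbone and intended for knocking a HaloTag coding sequence into the endogenous human TREM2 locus, so that the native gene expresses an N-terminally HaloTag-fused protein. It is a small (about 4.4 kb) bacterial plasmid propagated at high copy in E. coli through the ColE1/pUC-type origin and selected with ampicillin via the β-lactamase gene and its bla promoter. The remaining backbone annotations (lac promoter, lac operator, CAP binding site, and fragments of lacZα, lacI, rop and bom) are remnants of the pUC cloning region and have no role in the editing application.

The only payload feature picked up by the automated annotation is an approximately 880 bp open reading frame matched to the bacterial haloalkane dehalogenase DhaA. This is the enzyme from which HaloTag was engineered, so the feature corresponds to the HaloTag insert named in the catalogue entry. It sits within the disrupted lacZα cloning site and is flanked on both sides by several hundred base pairs of unannotated sequence. These flanks are presumably the TREM2 homology arms that direct integration, although the feature table does not identify them, and any linker is likewise not recorded. No eukaryotic promoter, polyadenylation signal or mammalian selection marker is annotated, which fits a design in which the tag relies on the endogenous TREM2 regulatory elements after integration. The nuclease or guide RNA to be paired with the donor is not stated. The resulting tagged allele would allow covalent labelling of TREM2 with HaloTag ligands for imaging, pulldown or related assays in human cells. The depositing initiative's name suggests use in iPSC models of neurodegenerative disease.
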