Features (pLannotate 1.2.2; 11 found; start..end, strand, type, name):
    206..794     -  rep_origin     ori: high-copy-number ColE1/pMB1/pBR322/pUC origin of replication
    965..1825    -  CDS            AmpR: β-lactamase; bla; confers resistance to ampicillin, carbenicillin, and related antibiotics
   1826..1930    -  promoter       AmpR promoter: bla
   2025..2060    +  CDS            rop (fragment): Rop protein, which maintains plasmids at low copy number; rop
   2162..2261    +  misc_feature   bom (fragment): basis of mobility region from pBR322
   2267..2424    -  CDS            lacZα (fragment): LacZα fragment of β-galactosidase; lacZ fragment
   2856..3734    +  CDS            dhaA: DHAA_PSEPV - Experimental evidence at protein level: Swiss-Prot protein existence level 1. Catalyzes hydrolytic cleavage of carbon-halogen bonds in halogenated aliphatic compounds, leading to the formation of the corresponding primary alcohols, halide ions and protons. Has a broad substrate specificity, as it is able to dehalogenate mono- and di- chlorinated and brominated alkanes (up to at least C10), and the two isomers of 1,3-dichloropropene to 3-chloroallyl alcohol; the highest activity was found with 1,2-dibromoethane, while no activity was observed with the analog 1,2-dichloroethane. Fro
   4267..4283    -  protein_bind   lac operator: The lac repressor binds to the lac operator to inhibit transcription in E. coli. This inhibition can be relieved by adding lactose or isopropyl-β-D-thiogalactopyranoside (IPTG). lac repressor encoded by lacI
   4291..4321    -  promoter       lac promoter: promoter for the E. coli lac operon
   4336..4357    -  protein_bind   CAP binding site: CAP binding activates transcription in the presence of cAMP. E. coli catabolite activator protein
   4370..23      -  CDS            lacI (fragment) (across the origin): lac repressor; lacI; The lac repressor binds to the lac operator to inhibit transcription in E. coli. This inhibition can be relieved by adding lactose or isopropyl-β-D-thiogalactopyranoside (IPTG).
>Addgene plasmid #178122 | TREM2_Halo_N_allele | addgene full sequence | sequence record 349351 | Addgene NGS Result
GAGGCGGTTTGCGTATTGGGCGCTCTTCCGCTTCCTCGCTCACTGACTCGCTGCGCTCGGTCGTTCGGCT
GCGGCGAGCGGTATCAGCTCACTCAAAGGCGGTAATACGGTTATCCACAGAATCAGGGGATAACGCAGGA
AAGAACATGTGAGCAAAAGGCCAGCAAAAGGCCAGGAACCGTAAAAAGGCCGCGTTGCTGGCGTTTTTCC
ATAGGCTCCGCCCCCCTGACGAGCATCACAAAAATCGACGCTCAAGTCAGAGGTGGCGAAACCCGACAGG
ACTATAAAGATACCAGGCGTTTCCCCCTGGAAGCTCCCTCGTGCGCTCTCCTGTTCCGACCCTGCCGCTT
ACCGGATACCTGTCCGCCTTTCTCCCTTCGGGAAGCGTGGCGCTTTCTCATAGCTCACGCTGTAGGTATC
TCAGTTCGGTGTAGGTCGTTCGCTCCAAGCTGGGCTGTGTGCACGAACCCCCCGTTCAGCCCGACCGCTG
CGCCTTATCCGGTAACTATCGTCTTGAGTCCAACCCGGTAAGACACGACTTATCGCCACTGGCAGCAGCC
ACTGGTAACAGGATTAGCAGAGCGAGGTATGTAGGCGGTGCTACAGAGTTCTTGAAGTGGTGGCCTAACT
ACGGCTACACTAGAAGAACAGTATTTGGTATCTGCGCTCTGCTGAAGCCAGTTACCTTCGGAAAAAGAGT
TGGTAGCTCTTGATCCGGCAAACAAACCACCGCTGGTAGCGGTGGTTTTTTTGTTTGCAAGCAGCAGATT
ACGCGCAGAAAAAAAGGATCTCAAGAAGATCCTTTGATCTTTTCTACGGGGTCTGACGCTCAGTGGAACG
AAAACTCACGTTAAGGGATTTTGGTCATGAGATTATCAAAAAGGATCTTCACCTAGATCCTTTTAAATTA
AAAATGAAGTTTTAAATCAATCTAAAGTATATATGAGTAAACTTGGTCTGACAGTTACCAATGCTTAATC
AGTGAGGCACCTATCTCAGCGATCTGTCTATTTCGTTCATCCATAGTTGCCTGACTCCCCGTCGTGTAGA
TAACTACGATACGGGAGGGCTTACCATCTGGCCCCAGTGCTGCAATGATACCGCGAGATCCACGCTCACC
GGCTCCAGATTTATCAGCAATAAACCAGCCAGCCGGAAGGGCCGAGCGCAGAAGTGGTCCTGCAACTTTA
TCCGCCTCCATCCAGTCTATTAATTGTTGCCGGGAAGCTAGAGTAAGTAGTTCGCCAGTTAATAGTTTGC
GCAACGTTGTTGCCATTGCTACAGGCATCGTGGTGTCACGCTCGTCGTTTGGTATGGCTTCATTCAGCTC
CGGTTCCCAACGATCAAGGCGAGTTACATGATCCCCCATGTTGTGCAAAAAAGCGGTTAGCTCCTTCGGT
CCTCCGATCGTTGTCAGAAGTAAGTTGGCCGCAGTGTTATCACTCATGGTTATGGCAGCACTGCATAATT
CTCTTACTGTCATGCCATCCGTAAGATGCTTTTCTGTGACTGGTGAGTACTCAACCAAGTCATTCTGAGA
ATAGTGTATGCGGCGACCGAGTTGCTCTTGCCCGGCGTCAATACGGGATAATACCGCGCCACATAGCAGA
ACTTTAAAAGTGCTCATCATTGGAAAACGTTCTTCGGGGCGAAAACTCTCAAGGATCTTACCGCTGTTGA
GATCCAGTTCGATGTAACCCACTCGTGCACCCAACTGATCTTCAGCATCTTTTACTTTCACCAGCGTTTC
TGGGTGAGCAAAAACAGGAAGGCAAAATGCCGCAAAAAAGGGAATAAGGGCGACACGGAAATGTTGAATA
CTCATACTCTTCCTTTTTCAATATTATTGAAGCATTTATCAGGGTTATTGTCTCATGAGCGGATACATAT
TTGAATGTATTTAGAAAAATAAACAAATAGGGGTTCCGCGCACATTTCCCCGAAAAGTGCCACCTGACGT
CTAAGAAACCATTATTATCATGACATTAACCTATAAAAATAGGCGTATCACGAGGCCCTTTCGTCTCGCG
CGTTTCGGTGATGACGGTGAAAACCTCTGACACATGCAGCTCCCGGAGACGGTCACAGCTTGTCTGTAAG
CGGATGCCGGGAGCAGACAAGCCCGTCAGGGCGCGTCAGCGGGTGTTGGCGGGTGTCGGGGCTGGCTTAA
CTATGCGGCATCAGAGCAGATTGTACTGAGAGTGCACCATATGCGGTGTGAAATACCGCACAGATGCGTA
AGGAGAAAATACCGCATCAGGCGCCATTCGCCATTCAGGCTGCGCAACTGTTGGGAAGGGCGATCGGTGC
GGGCCTCTTCGCTATTACGCCAGCTGGCGAAAGGGGGATGTGCTGCAAGGCGATTAAGTTGGGTAACGCC
AGGGTTTTCCCAGTCACGACGTTGTAAAACGACGGCCAGTGAATTCGAGCTCGGTACCTCGCGAATGCAT
CTAGAAGATGGCGGGCATTGCAGCTGGTGGAGGGTCTGAATACAGCTGTGAGGATAGTGATCCCTGGGCT
AGGCTCTGCAAGGAAACTGAGCAGTGCAGGGCCTTACCAGCCCCAACCATCTGGGGGCCACCCTGGCTGG
CACCAGCAGGAGGGTGGGCTGGCTTCTCAGAGGTCTGGGAGACTCAGCCTCCTTCTGCCAGGGCTGCAGT
GGCCGACTCCTCCTCCCCTCTGTCCCCACCCTGCACCGCCTCCAGACCCCAGTCCTGACTATTGCTTAAT
CCCCAGGAGCCCAGTTCCTGTGGGCAGCGCCTGACATGCCTGATCCTCTCTTTTCTGCAGTTCAAGGGAA
AGACGAGATCTTGCACAAGGCACTCTGCTTCTGCCCTTGGCTGGGGAAGGGTGGCATGGCCGAGATCGGC
ACCGGCTTTCCCTTCGATCCTCACTACGTGGAAGTGCTGGGCGAGAGAATGCACTATGTGGACGTGGGCC
CCAGAGATGGAACCCCTGTGCTGTTTCTGCACGGCAACCCTACCAGCAGCTACGTGTGGCGGAACATCAT
CCCTCACGTGGCCCCTACACACAGATGTATCGCCCCTGACCTGATCGGCATGGGCAAGAGCGATAAGCCC
GACCTGGGCTACTTCTTCGACGACCACGTGCGGTTCATGGACGCCTTTATTGAGGCCCTCGGCCTGGAAG
AGGTGGTGCTGGTTATTCACGATTGGGGCAGCGCCCTGGGATTCCACTGGGCCAAGAGAAACCCCGAGAG
AGTGAAGGGAATCGCCTTCATGGAATTCATCAGGCCCATTCCTACCTGGGACGAGTGGCCTGAGTTCGCC
AGAGAGACATTCCAGGCCTTCAGAACCACCGACGTGGGCAGAAAGCTGATCATCGACCAGAACGTGTTCA
TCGAGGGCACCCTGCCTATGGGAGTCGTCAGACCACTGACCGAGGTGGAAATGGACCACTACAGAGAGCC
CTTTCTGAACCCCGTGGACCGGGAACCTCTTTGGAGATTCCCCAACGAGCTGCCCATTGCCGGCGAGCCT
GCTAATATTGTGGCCCTGGTGGAAGAGTACATGGACTGGCTGCATCAGAGCCCCGTGCCTAAGCTGCTGT
TTTGGGGAACACCCGGCGTGCTGATTCCTCCTGCTGAAGCTGCCAGACTGGCCAAGAGCCTGCCTAATTG
CAAGGCCGTGGATATCGGCCCTGGCCTGAATCTGCTGCAAGAGGACAACCCCGATCTGATCGGCTCCGAG
ATTGCCAGATGGCTGAGCACCCTGGAAATCAGCGGAGGAGGAGGTTCTGGAGGCGGTGGAAGTGGTGGCG
GAGGTAGCGAGCCTCTCCGGCTGCTCATCTTACTCTTTGTCACAGGTAGGATCCCCTCCGTGCCCTGTGA
TGCCTTCTCTCCCTCACTTTGAGCATGTGGTTGGGGCGCGGGTGGTGGGCCCTGGGGTGAATTATGAAGG
CGGTGGCAGTCCTCGCATGCCTGAGTGCCCTGTTCTGCACTCCTCTCCTCCCCACCCTGCCCATATTCTT
CACACCCTCCTTCCCTCCCCAGTATCAAAACCTACCCTCAGACTCTTTCTGCATGTGGACATGTAAGGGG
CTGGTGGACTCTGGTTGCATTGGAAGGGAAGGAGTGCTAACAGTGGCATCCCAGGCACTAGCTGGCAGTT
GGGGGAAGCTTTGGGGGGCACTGGCACTGGTAATAGCCTCTGAAATTATAAGCCACTAGGATCCCGGGCC
CGTCGACTGCAGAGGCCTGCATGCAAGCTTGGCGTAATCATGGTCATAGCTGTTTCCTGTGTGAAATTGT
TATCCGCTCACAATTCCACACAACATACGAGCCGGAAGCATAAAGTGTAAAGCCTGGGGTGCCTAATGAG
TGAGCTAACTCACATTAATTGCGTTGCGCTCACTGCCCGCTTTCCAGTCGGGAAACCTGTCGTGCCAGCT
GCATTAATGAATCGGCCAACGCGCGGGGA
