>Addgene plasmid #178122 | TREM2_Halo_N_allele | depositor partial sequence | sequence record 345759 | insert
AGATGGCGGGCATTGCAGCTGGTGGAGGGTCTGAATACAGCTGTGAGGATAGTGATCCCTGGGCTAGGCT
CTGCAAGGAAACTGAGCAGTGCAGGGCCTTACCAGCCCCAACCATCTGGGGGCCACCCTGGCTGGCACCA
GCAGGAGGGTGGGCTGGCTTCTCAGAGGTCTGGGAGACTCAGCCTCCTTCTGCCAGGGCTGCAGTGGCCG
ACTCCTCCTCCCCTCTGTCCCCACCCTGCACCGCCTCCAGACCCCAGTCCTGACTATTGCTTAATCCCCA
GGAGCCCAGTTCCTGTGGGCAGCGCCTGACATGCCTGATCCTCTCTTTTCTGCAGTTCAAGGGAAAGACG
AGATCTTGCACAAGGCACTCTGCTTCTGCCCTTGGCTGGGGAAGGGTGGCATGGCCGAGATCGGCACCGG
CTTTCCCTTCGATCCTCACTACGTGGAAGTGCTGGGCGAGAGAATGCACTATGTGGACGTGGGCCCCAGA
GATGGAACCCCTGTGCTGTTTCTGCACGGCAACCCTACCAGCAGCTACGTGTGGCGGAACATCATCCCTC
ACGTGGCCCCTACACACAGATGTATCGCCCCTGACCTGATCGGCATGGGCAAGAGCGATAAGCCCGACCT
GGGCTACTTCTTCGACGACCACGTGCGGTTCATGGACGCCTTTATTGAGGCCCTCGGCCTGGAAGAGGTG
GTGCTGGTTATTCACGATTGGGGCAGCGCCCTGGGATTCCACTGGGCCAAGAGAAACCCCGAGAGAGTGA
AGGGAATCGCCTTCATGGAATTCATCAGGCCCATTCCTACCTGGGACGAGTGGCCTGAGTTCGCCAGAGA
GACATTCCAGGCCTTCAGAACCACCGACGTGGGCAGAAAGCTGATCATCGACCAGAACGTGTTCATCGAG
GGCACCCTGCCTATGGGAGTCGTCAGACCACTGACCGAGGTGGAAATGGACCACTACAGAGAGCCCTTTC
TGAACCCCGTGGACCGGGAACCTCTTTGGAGATTCCCCAACGAGCTGCCCATTGCCGGCGAGCCTGCTAA
TATTGTGGCCCTGGTGGAAGAGTACATGGACTGGCTGCATCAGAGCCCCGTGCCTAAGCTGCTGTTTTGG
GGAACACCCGGCGTGCTGATTCCTCCTGCTGAAGCTGCCAGACTGGCCAAGAGCCTGCCTAATTGCAAGG
CCGTGGATATCGGCCCTGGCCTGAATCTGCTGCAAGAGGACAACCCCGATCTGATCGGCTCCGAGATTGC
CAGATGGCTGAGCACCCTGGAAATCAGCGGAGGAGGAGGTTCTGGAGGCGGTGGAAGTGGTGGCGGAGGT
AGCGAGCCTCTCCGGCTGCTCATCTTACTCTTTGTCACAGGTAGGATCCCCTCCGTGCCCTGTGATGCCT
TCTCTCCCTCACTTTGAGCATGTGGTTGGGGCGCGGGTGGTGGGCCCTGGGGTGAATTATGAAGGCGGTG
GCAGTCCTCGCATGCCTGAGTGCCCTGTTCTGCACTCCTCTCCTCCCCACCCTGCCCATATTCTTCACAC
CCTCCTTCCCTCCCCAGTATCAAAACCTACCCTCAGACTCTTTCTGCATGTGGACATGTAAGGGGCTGGT
GGACTCTGGTTGCATTGGAAGGGAAGGAGTGCTAACAGTGGCATCCCAGGCACTAGCTGGCAGTTGGGGG
AAGCTTTGGGGGGCACTGGCACTGGTAATAGCCTCTGAAATTATAAGCCACTA
